>Addgene plasmid #23879 | pDONR223-HCK | addgene full sequence | sequence record 456581 | Addgene NGS Result
CTTTCCTGCGTTATCCCCTGATTCTGTGGATAACCGTATTACCGCCTTTGAGTGAGCTGATACCGCTCGC
CGCAGCCGAACGACCGAGCGCAGCGAGTCAGTGAGCGAGGAAGCGGAAGAGCGCCCAATACGCAAACCGC
CTCTCCCCGCGCGTTGGCCGATTCATTAATGCAGCTGGCACGACAGGTTTCCCGACTGGAAAGCGGGCAG
TGAGCGCAACGCAATTAATACGCGTACCGCTAGCCAGGAAGAGTTTGTAGAAACGCAAAAAGGCCATCCG
TCAGGATGGCCTTCTGCTTAGTTTGATGCCTGGCAGTTTATGGCGGGCGTCCTGCCCGCCACCCTCCGGG
CCGTTGCTTCACAACGTTCAAATCCGCTCCCGGCGGATTTGTCCTACTCAGGAGAGCGTTCACCGACAAA
CAACAGATAAAACGAAAGGCCCAGTCTTCCGACTGAGCCTTTCGTTTTATTTGATGCCTGGCAGTTCCCT
ACTCTCGCGTTAACGCTAGCATGGATGTTTTCCCAGTCACGACGTTGTAAAACGACGGCCAGTCTTAAGC
TCGGGCCCCAAATAATGATTTTATTTTGACTGATAGTGACCTGTTCGTTGCAACAAATTGATGAGCAATG
CTTTTTTATAATGCCAACTTTGTACAAAAAAGTTGGCACCATGGGGTGCATGAAGTCCAAGTTCCTCCAG
GTCGGAGGCAATACATTCTCAAAAACTGAAACCAGCGCCAGCCCACACTGTCCTGTGTACGTGCCGGATC
CCACATCCACCATCAAGCCGGGGCCTAATAGCCACAACAGCAACACACCAGGAATCAGGGAGGCAGGCTC
TGAGGACATCATCGTGGTTGCCCTGTATGATTACGAGGCCATTCACCACGAAGACCTCAGCTTCCAGAAG
GGGGACCAGATGGTGGTCCTAGAGGAATCCGGGGAGTGGTGGAAGGCTCGATCCCTGGCCACCCGGAAGG
AGGGCTACATCCCAAGCAACTATGTCGCCCGCGTTGACTCTCTGGAGACAGAGGAGTGGTTTTTCAAGGG
CATCAGCCGGAAGGACGCAGAGCGCCAACTGCTGGCTCCCGGCAACATGCTGGGCTCCTTCATGATCCGG
GATAGCGAGACCACTAAAGGAAGCTACTCTTTGTCCGTGCGAGACTACGACCCTCGGCAGGGAGATACCG
TGAAACATTACAAGATCCGGACCCTGGACAACGGGGGCTTCTACATATCCCCCCGAAGCACCTTCAGCAC
TCTGCAGGAGCTGGTGGACCACTACAAGAAGGGGAACGACGGGCTCTGCCAGAAACTGTCGGTGCCCTGC
ATGTCTTCCAAGCCCCAGAAGCCTTGGGAGAAAGATGCCTGGGAGATCCCTCGGGAATCCCTCAAGCTGG
AGAAGAAACTTGGAGCTGGGCAGTTTGGGGAAGTCTGGATGGCCACCTACAACAAGCACACCAAGGTGGC
AGTGAAGACGATGAAGCCAGGGAGCATGTCGGTGGAGGCCTTCCTGGCAGAGGCCAACGTGATGAAAACT
CTGCAGCATGACAAGCTGGTCAAACTTCATGCGGTGGTCACCAAGGAGCCCATCTACATCATCACGGAGT
TCATGGCCAAAGGAAGCTTGCTGGACTTTCTGAAAAGTGATGAGGGCAGCAAGCAGCCATTGCCAAAACT
CATTGACTTCTCAGCCCAGATTGCAGAAGGCATGGCCTTCATCGAGCAGAGGAACTACATCCACCGAGAC
CTCCGAGCTGCCAACATCTTGGTCTCTGCATCCCTGGTGTGTAAGATTGCTGACTTTGGCCTGGCCCGGG
TCATTGAGGACAACGAGTACACGGCTCGGGAAGGGGCCAAGTTCCCCATCAAGTGGACAGCTCCTGAAGC
CATCAACTTTGGCTCCTTCACCATCAAGTCAGACGTCTGGTCCTTTGGTATCCTGCTGATGGAGATCGTC
ACCTACGGCCGGATCCCTTACCCAGGGATGTCAAACCCTGAAGTGATCCGAGCTCTGGAGCGTGGATACC
GGATGCCTCGCCCAGAGAACTGCCCAGAGGAGCTCTACAACATCATGATGCGCTGCTGGAAAAACCGTCC
GGAGGAGCGGCCGACCTTCGAATACATCCAGAGTGTGCTGGATGACTTCTACACGGCCACAGAGAGCCAG
TACCAACAGCAGCCACCAACTTTCTTGTACAAAGTTGGCATTATAAGAAAGCATTGCTTATCAATTTGTT
GCAACGAACAGGTCACTATCAGTCAAAATAAAATCATTATTTGCCATCCAGCTGATATCCCCTATAGTGA
GTCGTATTACATGGTCATAGCTGTTTCCTGGCAGCTCTGGCCCGTGTCTCAAAATCTCTGATGTTACATT
GCACAAGATAAAAATATATCATCATGCCTCCTCTAGACCAGCCAGGACAGAAATGCCTCGACTTCGCTGC
TACCCAAGGTTGCCGGGTGACGCACACCGTGGAAACGGATGAAGGCACGAACCCAGTGGACATAAGCCTG
TTCGGTTCGTAAGCTGTAATGCAAGTAGCGTATGCGCTCACGCAACTGGTCCAGAACCTTGACCGAACGC
AGCGGTGGTAACGGCGCAGTGGCGGTTTTCATGGCTTGTTATGACTGTTTTTTTGGGGTACAGTCTATGC
CTCGGGCATCCAAGCAGCAAGCGCGTTACGCCGTGGGTCGATGTTTGATGTTATGGAGCAGCAACGATGT
TACGCAGCAGGGCAGTCGCCCTAAAACAAAGTTAAACATTATGAGGGAAGCGGTGATCGCCGAAGTATCG
ACTCAACTATCAGAGGTAGTTGGCGTCATCGAGCGCCATCTCGAACCGACGTTGCTGGCCGTACATTTGT
ACGGCTCCGCAGTGGATGGCGGCCTGAAGCCACACAGTGATATTGATTTGCTGGTTACGGTGACCGTAAG
GCTTGATGAAACAACGCGGCGAGCTTTGATCAACGACCTTTTGGAAACTTCGGCTTCCCCTGGAGAGAGC
GAGATTCTCCGCGCTGTAGAAGTCACCATTGTTGTGCACGACGACATCATTCCGTGGCGTTATCCAGCTA
AGCGCGAACTGCAATTTGGAGAATGGCAGCGCAATGACATTCTTGCAGGTATCTTCGAGCCAGCCACGAT
CGACATTGATCTGGCTATCTTGCTGACAAAAGCAAGAGAACATAGCGTTGCCTTGGTAGGTCCAGCGGCG
GAGGAACTCTTTGATCCGGTTCCTGAACAGGATCTATTTGAGGCGCTAAATGAAACCTTAACGCTATGGA
ACTCGCCGCCCGACTGGGCTGGCGATGAGCGAAATGTAGTGCTTACGTTGTCCCGCATTTGGTACAGCGC
AGTAACCGGCAAAATCGCGCCGAAGGATGTCGCTGCCGACTGGGCAATGGAGCGCCTGCCGGCCCAGTAT
CAGCCCGTCATACTTGAAGCTAGACAGGCTTATCTTGGACAAGAAGAAGATCGCTTGGCCTCGCGCGCAG
ATCAGTTGGAAGAATTTGTCCACTACGTGAAAGGCGAGATCACCAAGGTAGTCGGCAAATAACCCTCGAG
CCACCCATGACCAAAATCCCTTAACGTGAGTTACGCGTCGTTCCACTGAGCGTCAGACCCCGTAGAAAAG
ATCAAAGGATCTTCTTGAGATCCTTTTTTTCTGCGCGTAATCTGCTGCTTGCAAACAAAAAAACCACCGC
TACCAGCGGTGGTTTGTTTGCCGGATCAAGAGCTACCAACTCTTTTTCCGAAGGTAACTGGCTTCAGCAG
AGCGCAGATACCAAATACTGTTCTTCTAGTGTAGCCGTAGTTAGGCCACCACTTCAAGAACTCTGTAGCA
CCGCCTACATACCTCGCTCTGCTAATCCTGTTACCAGTGGCTGCTGCCAGTGGCGATAAGTCGTGTCTTA
CCGGGTTGGACTCAAGACGATAGTTACCGGATAAGGCGCAGCGGTCGGGCTGAACGGGGGGTTCGTGCAC
ACAGCCCAGCTTGGAGCGAACGACCTACACCGAACTGAGATACCTACAGCGTGAGCTATGAGAAAGCGCC
ACGCTTCCCGAAGGGAGAAAGGCGGACAGGTATCCGGTAAGCGGCAGGGTCGGAACAGGAGAGCGCACGA
GGGAGCTTCCAGGGGGAAACGCCTGGTATCTTTATAGTCCTGTCGGGTTTCGCCACCTCTGACTTGAGCG
TCGATTTTTGTGATGCTCGTCAGGGGGGCGGAGCCTATGGAAAAACGCCAGCAACGCGGCCTTTTTACGG
TTCCTGGCCTTTTGCTGGCCTTTTGCTCACATGTT
Features (pLannotate 1.2.2; 12 found; start..end, strand, type, name):
    121..213     +  CDS            lacI (fragment): lac repressor; lacI; The lac repressor binds to the lac operator to inhibit transcription in E. coli. This inhibition can be relieved by adding lactose or isopropyl-β-D-thiogalactopyranoside (IPTG).
    268..295     -  terminator     rrnB T2 terminator: transcription terminator T2 from the E. coli rrnB gene
    427..470     +  terminator     rrnB T1 terminator: Escherichia coli rrnB; transcription terminator T1 from the E. coli rrnB gene
    517..553     -  CDS            lacZα (fragment): LacZα fragment of β-galactosidase; lacZ fragment
    570..665     +  protein_bind   attL3: mutant version of attL; recombination site for the Gateway® LR reaction LR Clonase™
    671..2185    +  CDS            HCK: HCK_HUMAN - Experimental evidence at protein level: Swiss-Prot protein existence level 1. Non-receptor tyrosine-protein kinase found in hematopoietic cells that transmits signals from cell surface receptors and plays an important role in the regulation of innate immune responses, including neutrophil, monocyte, macrophage and mast cell functions, phagocytosis, cell survival and proliferation, cell adhesion and migration. Acts downstream of receptors that bind the Fc region of immunoglobulins, such as FCGR1A and FCGR2A, but also CSF3R, PLAUR, the receptors for IFNG, IL2, IL6 and IL8, and integr
   2187..2282    -  protein_bind   attL3: mutant version of attL; recombination site for the Gateway® LR reaction LR Clonase™
   2301..2319    -  promoter       T7 promoter: promoter for bacteriophage T7 RNA polymerase
   2509..2532    +  promoter       Pc promoter (fragment): intI1 (promoter lies within the coding sequence); class 1 integron promoter
   2708..2764    +  CDS            GmR (fragment): gentamycin acetyltransferase; aacC1; confers resistance to gentamycin
   2771..3562    +  CDS            SmR: aminoglycoside adenylyltransferase (Murphy, 1985); aadA; confers resistance to spectinomycin and streptomycin
   3655..4243    +  rep_origin     ori: high-copy-number ColE1/pMB1/pBR322/pUC origin of replication
