[The description below was written by a language model from this plasmid's Addgene catalogue record and pLannotate feature annotations shown in this document.]
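Description:
pDONR223-HCK is a Gateway entry clone built in the Invitrogen pDONR223 donor backbone. It carries the open reading frame of human HCK (hemopoietic cell kinase), a non-receptor tyrosine kinase of hematopoietic cells that signals downstream of surface receptors in innate immune responses. The plasmid is maintained in E. coli at high copy through a ColE1/pUC-type origin and is selected with spectinomycin via the aadA (SmR) aminoglycoside adenylyltransferase gene. A fragment of the class 1 integron Pc promoter lies upstream of this marker. Short lacI, lacZα and gentamicin-resistance fragments in the annotation are backbone remnants rather than functional parts.

The HCK coding sequence sits between two attL-type Gateway recombination sites, both labelled attL3 by the automated annotation, in opposite orientations. An LR Clonase reaction can therefore transfer the ORF into any compatible destination vector. The rrnB T1 and T2 terminators upstream insulate the insert from read-through transcription. A T7 promoter lies just beyond the downstream att site, oriented back toward the insert, and no mammalian promoter is present. The ORF deliberately lacks a stop codon, so recombination into a destination vector can add a C-terminal epitope tag and a stop codon. For the same reason, the depositors warn against transfecting this plasmid directly and point to a companion set of lentiviral destination vectors (pLX301 to pLX304) for mammalian expression.

The catalogue gives the insert as 1581 bp, while the annotated HCK CDS spans about 1515 nt. The sequenced record (4,305 nt) is smaller than the empty backbone (5005 bp), as expected once the donor cassette is replaced. The clone comes from a kinase ORF collection associated with a study of resistance to RAF inhibition.
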