Addgene plasmid #23879: pDONR223-HCK
Depositing lab: William Hahn & David Root. Depositing organization: Dana-Farber Cancer Institute. Publication: COT drives resistance to RAF inhibition through MAP kinase pathway reactivation. Johannessen CM, Boehm JS, Kim SY, Thomas SR, Wardwell L, Johnson LA, Emery CM, Stransky N, Cogdill AP, Barretina J, Caponigro G, Hieronymus H, Murray RR, Salehi-Ashtiani K, Hill DE, Vidal M, Zhao JJ, Yang X, Alkan O, Kim S, Harris JL, Wilson CJ, Myer VE, Finan PM, Root DE, Roberts TM, Golub T, Flaherty KT, Dummer R, Weber BL, Sellers WR, Schlegel R, Wargo JA, Hahn WC, Garraway LA. Nature. 2010 Dec 16;468(7326):968-72. doi: 10.1038/nature09627 PubMed 21107320.
Backbone
  Vector backbone: pDONR223
  Backbone manufacturer: Invitrogen
  Backbone size w/o insert (bp): 5005
  Vector type: Gateway Donor vector
Growth in bacteria
  Bacterial resistance: Spectinomycin, 50 μg/mL
  Growth temperature: 37°C
  Growth strain: DH5alpha
  Copy number: High Copy
Gene/Insert
  Gene/Insert name: HCK (alt name: hemopoietic cell kinase)
  Species: H. sapiens (human)
  Insert size (bp): 1581
  Entrez Gene: HCK (a.k.a. AIPCV, JTK9, p59Hck, p61Hck)
  Cloning method: Gateway Cloning
  Sequencing primers: 5′ M13pUC-fwd; 3′ M13rev
Terms and licenses: Academic/Nonprofit Terms; Industry Terms: Not Available to Industry
Depositor comments: The ORF has no Stop codon. This design enables easy recombination into a destination vector to add an epitope tag of choice and Stop codon to the ORF. Do NOT use this plasmid directly for transfections. A set of 4 custom lentiviral vectors is available ( pLX301 (http://www.addgene.org/25895/) , pLX302 (http://www.addgene.org/25896/) , pLX303 (http://www.addgene.org/25897/) , pLX304 (http://www.addgene.org/25890/) ) to be used to express these ORFs in mammalian cells. These plasmids are not included in the kit and must be ordered separately.
How to cite: pDONR223-HCK was a gift from William Hahn & David Root (Addgene plasmid # 23879 ; http://n2t.net/addgene:23879 ; RRID:Addgene_23879)
