>Addgene plasmid #23879 | pDONR223-HCK | depositor partial sequence | sequence record 11030 | Author sequence
ATGGGGTGCATGAAGTCCAAGTTCCTCCAGGTCGGAGGCAATACATTCTCAAAAACTGAAACCAGCGCCA
GCCCACACTGTCCTGTGTACGTGCCGGATCCCACATCCACCATCAAGCCGGGGCCTAATAGCCACAACAG
CAACACACCAGGAATCAGGGAGGCAGGCTCTGAGGACATCATCGTGGTTGCCCTGTATGATTACGAGGCC
ATTCACCACGAAGACCTCAGCTTCCAGAAGGGGGACCAGATGGTGGTCCTAGAGGAATCCGGGGAGTGGT
GGAAGGCTCGATCCCTGGCCACCCGGAAGGAGGGCTACATCCCAAGCAACTATGTCGCCCGCGTTGACTC
TCTGGAGACAGAGGAGTGGTTTTTCAAGGGCATCAGCCGGAAGGACGCAGAGCGCCAACTGCTGGCTCCC
GGCAACATGCTGGGCTCCTTCATGATCCGGGATAGCGAGACCACTAAAGGAAGCTACTCTTTGTCCGTGC
GAGACTACGACCCTCGGCAGGGAGATACCGTGAAACATTACAAGATCCGGACCCTGGACAACGGGGGCTT
CTACATATCCCCCCGAAGCACCTTCAGCACTCTGCAGGAGCTGGTGGACCACTACAAGAAGGGGAACGAC
GGGCTCTGCCAGAAACTGTCGGTGCCCTGCATGTCTTCCAAGCCCCAGAAGCCTTGGGAGAAAGATGCCT
GGGAGATCCCTCGGGAATCCCTCAAGCTGGAGAAGAAACTTGGAGCTGGGCAGTTTGGGGAAGTCTGGAT
GGCCACCTACAACAAGCACACCAAGGTGGCAGTGAAGACGATGAAGCCAGGGAGCATGTCGGTGGAGGCC
TTCCTGGCAGAGGCCAACGTGATGAAAACTCTGCAGCATGACAAGCTGGTCAAACTTCATGCGGTGGTCA
CCAAGGAGCCCATCTACATCATCACGGAGTTCATGGCCAAAGGAAGCTTGCTGGACTTTCTGAAAAGTGA
TGAGGGCAGCAAGCAGCCATTGCCAAAACTCATTGACTTCTCAGCCCAGATTGCAGAAGGCATGGCCTTC
ATCGAGCAGAGGAACTACATCCACCGAGACCTCCGAGCTGCCAACATCTTGGTCTCTGCATCCCTGGTGT
GTAAGATTGCTGACTTTGGCCTGGCCCGGGTCATTGAGGACAACGAGTACACGGCTCGGGAAGGGGCCAA
GTTCCCCATCAAGTGGACAGCTCCTGAAGCCATCAACTTTGGCTCCTTCACCATCAAGTCAGACGTCTGG
TCCTTTGGTATCCTGCTGATGGAGATCGTCACCTACGGCCGGATCCCTTACCCAGGGATGTCAAACCCTG
AAGTGATCCGAGCTCTGGAGCGTGGATACCGGATGCCTCGCCCAGAGAACTGCCCAGAGGAGCTCTACAA
CATCATGATGCGCTGCTGGAAAAACCGTCCGGAGGAGCGGCCGACCTTCGAATACATCCAGAGTGTGCTG
GATGACTTCTACACGGCCACAGAGAGCCAGTACCAACAGCAGCCA
