>Addgene plasmid #23879 | pDONR223-HCK | addgene partial sequence | sequence record 29724 | 23879 with M13pUC-fwd
CAATAATGATTTTATTTTGACTGATAGTGACCTGTTCGTTGCAACAAATTGATGAGCAATGCTTTTTTAT
AATGCCAACTTTGTACAAAAAAGTTGGCACCATGGGGTGCATGAAGTCCAAGTTCCTCCAGGTCGGAGGC
AATACATTCTCAAAAACTGAAACCAGCGCCAGCCCACACTGTCCTGTGTACGTGCCGGATCCCACATCCA
CCATCAAGCCGGGGCCTAATAGCCACAACAGCAACACACCAGGAATCAGGGAGGCAGGCTCTGAGGACAT
CATCGTGGTTGCCCTGTATGATTACGAGGCCATTCACCACGAAGACCTCAGCTTCCAGAAGGGGGACCAG
ATGGTGGTCCTAGAGGAATCCGGGGAGTGGTGGAAGGCTCGATCCCTGGCCACCCGGAAGGAGGGCTACA
TCCCAAGCAACTATGTCGCCCGCGTTGACTCTCTGGAGACAGAGGAGTGGTTTTTCAAGGGCATCAGCCG
GAAGGACGCAGAGCGCCAACTGCTGGCTCCCGGCAACATGCTGGGCTCCTTCATGATCCGGGATAGCGAG
ACCACTAAAGGAAGCTACTCTTTGTCCGTGCGAGACTACGACCCTCGGCAGGGAGATACCGTGAAACATT
ACAAGATCCGGACCCTGGACAACGGGGGCTTCTACATATCCCCCCCGAA
